Addgene plasmid #248105: LNPL503-piggybac-Dox-inducible-CasRx-QK634-LightR-IRES-mCherry
Purpose: Expresses dox-inducible OptoCas13d or CasRx-QK634-LightR (LightR domain inserted right after amino acid residue 634 of CasRx)
Depositing lab: Jared Toettcher. Depositing organization: Princeton University. Publication: Multimodal control of Cas13 activity through domain insertion at an allosteric hotspot. Zhu L, Nguyen LT, Bell AG, Gillmann KM, Oatman H, Hariri J, Myhrvold C, Toettcher JE. bioRxiv 2025.04.21.649818 10.1101/2025.04.21.649818.
Backbone
  Vector backbone: piggybac
  Backbone size w/o insert (bp): 5646
  Total vector size (bp): 9627
  Vector type: CRISPR, Synthetic Biology
Growth in bacteria
  Bacterial resistance: Ampicillin, 100 μg/mL
  Growth temperature: 37°C
  Growth strain: NEB Stable
  Copy number: High Copy
Gene/Insert
  Gene/Insert name: CasRx-LightR (alt name: RfxCas13d-LightR)
  Species: Synthetic
  Insert size (bp): 3981
  Promoter: Tet inducible
  Cloning method: Unknown
  Sequencing primers: 5′ GATATCAACTAGAATGCTAGCATGGGCC
Terms and licenses: Academic/Nonprofit Terms; Industry Terms: Not Available to Industry
Depositor comments: The vector does not contain rTTA; therefore, the cell line needs to constitutively express rTTA for this system to work. Please visit https://doi.org/10.1101/2025.04.21.649818 for bioRxiv preprint.
How to cite: LNPL503-piggybac-Dox-inducible-CasRx-QK634-LightR-IRES-mCherry was a gift from Jared Toettcher (Addgene plasmid # 248105 ; http://n2t.net/addgene:248105 ; RRID:Addgene_248105)
