[The description below was written by a language model from this plasmid's Addgene catalogue record and pLannotate feature annotations shown in this document.]
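Description:
LNPL503-piggybac-Dox-inducible-CasRx-QK634-LightR-IRES-mCherry is a 9.6 kb mammalian expression plasmid built on a piggyBac transposon backbone, intended for genomic integration of a doxycycline-inducible, light-controllable RNA-targeting Cas13d effector (called OptoCas13d by the depositors). It is propagated in E. coli as a high-copy plasmid with a ColE1/pUC-type origin and selected with ampicillin through the β-lactamase gene. The automated feature table does not annotate the piggyBac terminal repeats, nor any mammalian selection marker, so the transposon boundaries cannot be located from the record. The small lac, rop, bom and Rev fragments appear to be backbone remnants.

The payload is driven by a third-generation Tet-responsive promoter (TRE3GV). Downstream, the RfxCas13d (CasRx) coding sequence is annotated as two fragments. They are separated by an insertion that includes a Vivid-derived blue-light photoreceptor sequence (matched to pMag), which is consistent with the stated design of placing the LightR domain directly after residue 634 of CasRx. Inserting a light-responsive module at this position is meant to put Cas13d activity under allosteric optical control. An EMCV IRES follows the fusion and allows mCherry to be translated from the same transcript, marking cells in which the cassette is induced, and a WPRE enhances transcript expression.

The plasmid does not encode rtTA, so recipient cells must already express the transactivator constitutively for doxycycline induction to work. No guide RNA cassette is annotated, so the crRNA is presumably supplied separately. The construct suits experiments that need combined chemical and optical gating of RNA knockdown in mammalian cells.
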