Features (pLannotate 1.2.2; 20 found; start..end, strand, type, name):
   2378..2827    +  CDS            pMag: "positive Magnet" variant of an N-terminally truncated Vivid (VVD) blue light photoreceptor from Neurospora crassa (Kawano et al., 2015) rapidly heterodimerizes with nMagHigh1 upon blue light irradiation to form a complex with slow switch-off kinetics
   2846..3841    +  CDS            RfxCas13d (fragment): RNA-targeting Type VI CRISPR protein from Ruminococcus flavefaciens strain XPD3002 (Konermann et al., 2018)
   3900..4478    +  misc_feature   IRES2: internal ribosome entry site (IRES) of the encephalomyocarditis virus (EMCV)
   4475..5185    +  CDS            mCherry: monomeric derivative of DsRed fluorescent protein (Shaner et al., 2004) mammalian codon-optimized
   5241..5271    +  misc_feature   MCS (fragment): pUC18/19 multiple cloning site
   5272..5290    +  misc_feature   MCS (fragment): pBluescript multiple cloning site
   5290..5878    +  misc_feature   WPRE: woodchuck hepatitis virus posttranscriptional regulatory element
   6229..6328    -  misc_feature   bom (fragment): basis of mobility region from pBR322
   6430..6465    -  CDS            rop (fragment): Rop protein, which maintains plasmids at low copy number; rop
   6560..6664    +  promoter       AmpR promoter: bla
   6665..7525    +  CDS            AmpR: β-lactamase; bla; confers resistance to ampicillin, carbenicillin, and related antibiotics
   7696..8284    +  rep_origin     ori: high-copy-number ColE1/pMB1/pBR322/pUC origin of replication
   8467..8559    +  CDS            lacI (fragment): lac repressor; lacI; The lac repressor binds to the lac operator to inhibit transcription in E. coli. This inhibition can be relieved by adding lactose or isopropyl-β-D-thiogalactopyranoside (IPTG).
   8572..8593    +  protein_bind   CAP binding site: CAP binding activates transcription in the presence of cAMP. E. coli catabolite activator protein
   8608..8638    +  promoter       lac promoter: promoter for the E. coli lac operon
   8646..8662    +  protein_bind   lac operator: The lac repressor binds to the lac operator to inhibit transcription in E. coli. This inhibition can be relieved by adding lactose or isopropyl-β-D-thiogalactopyranoside (IPTG). lac repressor encoded by lacI
   9059..9080    +  CDS            Rev (fragment): human immunodeficiency virus 1 (HIV-1) Rev protein; rev; enhances nuclear export of unspliced and incompletely spliced viral mRNAs
   9106..9128    -  misc_feature   MCS (fragment): pBluescript multiple cloning site
   9128..9474    +  promoter       TRE3GV promoter: 3rd-generation Tet-responsive promoter that can be activated by binding of Tet-On® 3G, optimized for retroviral and lentiviral vectors
   9566..1840    +  CDS            RfxCas13d (fragment) (across the origin): RNA-targeting Type VI CRISPR protein from Ruminococcus flavefaciens strain XPD3002 (Konermann et al., 2018)
>Addgene plasmid #248105 | LNPL503-piggybac-Dox-inducible-CasRx-QK634-LightR-IRES-mCherry | addgene full sequence | sequence record 495895 | Addgene NGS Result
CAAAGTGTACATGACAACCTTCGCCGAAGGCAGCGACGCCAGGCTGGAAAAGATCGTGGAGGGCGACAGC
ATCAGGAGCGTGAATGAGGGCGAGGCCTTCAGCGCTGAAATGGCCGATAAAAACGCCGGCTATAAGATCG
GCAACGCCAAATTCAGCCATCCTAAGGGCTACGCCGTGGTGGCTAACAACCCTCTGTATACAGGACCCGT
CCAGCAGGATATGCTCGGCCTGAAGGAAACTCTGGAAAAGAGGTACTTCGGCGAGAGCGCTGATGGCAAT
GACAATATTTGTATCCAGGTGATCCATAACATCCTGGACATTGAAAAAATCCTCGCCGAATACATTACCA
ACGCCGCCTACGCCGTCAACAATATCTCCGGCCTGGATAAGGACATTATTGGATTCGGCAAGTTCTCCAC
AGTGTATACCTACGACGAATTCAAAGACCCCGAGCACCATAGGGCCGCTTTCAACAATAACGATAAGCTC
ATCAACGCCATCAAGGCCCAGTATGACGAGTTCGACAACTTCCTCGATAACCCCAGACTCGGCTATTTCG
GCCAGGCCTTTTTCAGCAAGGAGGGCAGAAATTACATCATCAATTACGGCAACGAATGCTATGACATTCT
GGCCCTCCTGAGCGGACTGAGGCACTGGGTGGTCCATAACAACGAAGAAGAGTCCAGGATCTCCAGGACC
TGGCTCTACAACCTCGATAAGAACCTCGACAACGAATACATCTCCACCCTCAACTACCTCTACGACAGGA
TCACCAATGAGCTGACCAACTCCTTCTCCAAGAACTCCGCCGCCAACGTGAACTATATTGCCGAAACTCT
GGGAATCAACCCTGCCGAATTCGCCGAACAATATTTCAGATTCAGCATTATGAAAGAGCAGAAAAACCTC
GGATTCAATATCACCAAGCTCAGGGAAGTGATGCTGGACAGGAAGGATATGTCCGAGATCAGGAAAAATC
ATAAGGTGTTCGACTCCATCAGGACCAAGGTCTACACCATGATGGACTTTGTGATTTATAGGTATTACAT
CGAAGAGGATGCCAAGGTGGCTGCCGCCAATAAGTCCCTCCCCGATAATGAGAAGTCCCTGAGCGAGAAG
GATATCTTTGTGATTAACCTGAGGGGCTCCTTCAACGACGACCAGAAGGATGCCCTCTACTACGATGAAG
CTAATAGAATTTGGAGAAAGCTCGAAAATATCATGCACAACATCAAGGAATTTAGGGGAAACAAGACAAG
AGAGTATAAGAAGAAGGACGCCCCTAGACTGCCCAGAATCCTGCCCGCTGGCCGTGATGTTTCCGCCTTC
AGCAAACTCATGTATGCCCTGACCATGTTCCTGGATGGCAAGGAGATCAACGACCTCCTGACCACCCTGA
TTAATAAATTCGATAACATCCAGAGCTTCCTGAAGGTGATGCCTCTCATCGGAGTCAACGCTAAGTTCGT
GGAGGAATACGCCTTTTTCAAAGACTCCGCCAAGATCGCCGATGAGCTGAGGCTGATCAAGTCCTTCGCT
AGAATGGGAGAACCTATTGCCGATGCCAGGAGGGCCATGTATATCGACGCCATCCGTATTTTAGGAACCA
ACCTGTCCTATGATGAGCTCAAGGCCCTCGCCGACACCTTTTCCCTGGACGAGAACGGAAACAAGCTCAA
GAAAGGCAAGCACGGCATGAGAAATTTCATTATTAATAACGTGATCAGCAATAAAAGGTTCCACTACCTG
ATCAGATACGGTGATCCTGCCCACCTCCATGAGATCGCCAAAAACGAGGCCGTGGTGAAGTTCGTGCTCG
GCAGGATCGCTGACATCCAGGGACCAGGTGGCAGCGGAGGTCATACCTTGTATGCGCCGGGGGGTTATGA
CATCATGGGTTACCTCATACAGATCATGAATAGGCCGAACCCACAAGTGGAGCTCGGACCCGTCGATACC
TCCTGCGCTCTCATTCTGTGTGACCTTAAGCAGAAGGATACCCCTATCGTGTACGCCTCCGAGGCATTTC
TGTACATGACAGGGTACTCGAACGCCGAAGTGCTGGGACGGAACTGCCGCTTCCTGCAAAGCCCGGATGG
AATGGTGAAGCCTAAGTCAACCCGCAAATACGTGGACTCCAACACTATCAACACCATGCGCAAGGCCATT
GACCGCAATGCTGAGGTGCAAGTGGAAGTGGTGAACTTCAAGAAGAATGGACAGCGCTTCGTCAACTTCC
TGACTATGATCCCCGTGCGCGACGAGACCGGCGAATACCGGTACAGCATGGGGTTTCAGTGTGAGACAGA
GGGCGGCTCCGGAGGCAGCGGCGGTTCTGGAGGTTCCGGTGGCGGCTCCGGAGGTAGCGGAGGGTCTCAC
ACTCTTTACGCCCCTGGAGGATACGACATTATGGGATATTTGATTCAGATTATGAACCGCCCAAACCCTC
AGGTCGAACTGGGGCCTGTGGACACGTCATGTGCCCTGATCCTGTGCGATCTGAAGCAAAAGGACACTCC
GATTGTCTACGCCTCGGAAGCCTTCTTGTATATGACCGGATACAGCAATGCAGAGGTGCTCGGTAGGAAC
TGCAGATTCCTGCAGTCCCCCGACGGGATGGTGAAACCAAAGTCGACTCGCAAATATGTGGACTCGAACA
CGATCAATACAATGCGGAAGGCCATCGACCGGAACGCCGAGGTCCAGGTGGAGGTGGTCAACTTTAAGAA
GAACGGCCAGCGGTTCGTGAACTTTCTCACCATGATTCCGGTCCGGGATGAAACCGGAGAGTACAGATAC
TCCATGGGATTCCAGTGCGAAACCGAAGGGTCCGGAGGTCCCGGAAAAAAACAGGGCCAGAACGGCAAGA
ACCAGATCGACAGGTACTACGAAACTTGTATCGGAAAGGATAAGGGCAAGAGCGTGAGCGAAAAGGTGGA
CGCTCTCACAAAGATCATCACCGGAATGAACTACGACCAATTCGACAAGAAAAGGAGCGTCATTGAGGAC
ACCGGCAGGGAAAACGCCGAGAGGGAGAAGTTTAAAAAGATCATCAGCCTGTACCTCACCGTGATCTACC
ACATCCTCAAGAATATTGTCAATATCAACGCCAGGTACGTCATCGGATTCCATTGCGTCGAGCGTGATGC
TCAACTGTACAAGGAGAAAGGCTACGACATCAATCTCAAGAAACTGGAAGAGAAGGGATTCAGCTCCGTC
ACCAAGCTCTGCGCTGGCATTGATGAAACTGCCCCCGATAAGAGAAAGGACGTGGAAAAGGAGATGGCTG
AAAGAGCCAAGGAGAGCATTGACAGCCTCGAGAGCGCCAACCCCAAGCTGTATGCCAATTACATCAAATA
CAGCGACGAGAAGAAAGCCGAGGAGTTCACCAGGCAGATTAACAGGGAGAAGGCCAAAACCGCCCTGAAC
GCCTACCTGAGGAACACCAAGTGGAATGTGATCATCAGGGAGGACCTCCTGAGAATTGACAACAAGACAT
GTACCCTGTTCAGAAACAAGGCCGTCCACCTGGAAGTGGCCAGGTATGTCCACGCCTATATCAACGACAT
TGCCGAGGTCAATTCCTACTTCCAACTGTACCATTACATCATGCAGAGAATTATCATGAATGAGAGGTAC
GAGAAAAGCAGCGGAAAGGTGTCCGAGTACTTCGACGCTGTGAATGACGAGAAGAAGTACAACGATAGGC
TCCTGAAACTGCTGTGTGTGCCTTTCGGCTACTGTATCCCCAGGTTTAAGAACCTGAGCATCGAGGCCCT
GTTCGATAGGAACGAGGCCGCCAAGTTCGACAAGGAGAAAAAGAAGGTGTCCGGCAATTCCGGATCCGGA
CCTAAGAAAAAGAGGAAGGTGGCGGCCGCTTAGGTACCAAGCTGATCCGCCCCTCTCCCTCCCCCCCCCC
TAACGTTACTGGCCGAAGCCGCTTGGAATAAGGCCGGTGTGCGTTTGTCTATATGTTATTTTCCACCATA
TTGCCGTCTTTTGGCAATGTGAGGGCCCGGAAACCTGGCCCTGTCTTCTTGACGAGCATTCCTAGGGGTC
TTTCCCCTCTCGCCAAAGGAATGCAAGGTCTGTTGAATGTCGTGAAGGAAGCAGTTCCTCTGGAAGCTTC
TTGAAGACAAACAACGTCTGTAGCGACCCTTTGCAGGCAGCGGAACCCCCCACCTGGCGACAGGTGCCTC
TGCGGCCAAAAGCCACGTGTATAAGATACACCTGCAAAGGCGGCACAACCCCAGTGCCACGTTGTGAGTT
GGATAGTTGTGGAAAGAGTCAAATGGCTCTCCTCAAGCGTATTCAACAAGGGGCTGAAGGATGCCCAGAA
GGTACCCCATTGTATGGGATCTGATCTGGGGCCTCGGTACACATGCTTTACATGTGTTTAGTCGAGGTTA
AAAAAACGTCTAGGCCCCCCGAACCACGGGGACGTGGTTTTCCTTTGAAAAACACGATGATAATATGGTG
AGCAAGGGCGAGGAGGATAACATGGCCATCATCAAGGAGTTCATGCGCTTCAAGGTGCACATGGAGGGCT
CCGTGAACGGCCACGAGTTCGAGATCGAGGGCGAGGGCGAGGGCCGCCCCTACGAGGGCACCCAGACCGC
CAAGCTGAAGGTGACCAAGGGTGGCCCCCTGCCCTTCGCCTGGGACATCCTGTCCCCTCAGTTCATGTAC
GGCTCCAAGGCCTACGTGAAGCACCCCGCCGACATCCCCGACTACTTGAAGCTGTCCTTCCCCGAGGGCT
TCAAGTGGGAGCGCGTGATGAACTTCGAGGACGGCGGCGTGGTGACCGTGACCCAGGACTCCTCCCTGCA
GGACGGCGAGTTCATCTACAAGGTGAAGCTGCGCGGCACCAACTTCCCCTCCGACGGCCCCGTAATGCAG
AAGAAGACCATGGGCTGGGAGGCCTCCTCCGAGCGGATGTACCCCGAGGACGGCGCCCTGAAGGGCGAGA
TCAAGCAGAGGCTGAAGCTGAAGGACGGCGGCCACTACGACGCTGAGGTCAAGACCACCTACAAGGCCAA
GAAGCCCGTGCAGCTGCCCGGCGCCTACAACGTCAACATCAAGTTGGACATCACCTCCCACAACGAGGAC
TACACCATCGTGGAACAGTACGAACGCGCCGAGGGCCGCCACTCCACCGGCGGCATGGACGAGCTGTACA
AGTAGCCTGCAGGCGGCCGCAACTCCCACCTGCAACATGCGTGACTGACTGAGGCCGCGACTCTAGAGTC
GACCTGCAGGCATGCAAGCTTGATATCAAGCTTATCGATAATCAACCTCTGGATTACAAAATTTGTGAAA
GATTGACTGGTATTCTTAACTATGTTGCTCCTTTTACGCTATGTGGATACGCTGCTTTAATGCCTTTGTA
TCATGCTATTGCTTCCCGTATGGCTTTCATTTTCTCCTCCTTGTATAAATCCTGGTTGCTGTCTCTTTAT
GAGGAGTTGTGGCCCGTTGTCAGGCAACGTGGCGTGGTGTGCACTGTGTTTGCTGACGCAACCCCCACTG
GTTGGGGCATTGCCACCACCTGTCAGCTCCTTTCCGGGACTTTCGCTTTCCCCCTCCCTATTGCCACGGC
GGAACTCATCGCCGCCTGCCTTGCCCGCTGCTGGACAGGGGCTCGGCTGTTGGGCACTGACAATTCCGTG
GTGTTGTCGGGGAAATCATCGTCCTTTCCTTGGCTGCTCGCCTGTGTTGCCACCTGGATTCTGCGCGGGA
CGTCCTTCTGCTACGTCCCTTCGGCCCTCAATCCAGCGGACCTTCCTTCCCGCGGCCTGCTGCCGGCTCT
GCGGCCTCTTCCGCGTCTTCGCCTTCGCCCTCAGACGAGTCGGATCTCCCTTTGGGCCGCCTCCCCGCAT
CGCCCGCCCCACGACCCGCAGCGCCCGACCGAAAGGAGCGCACGACCCCATGCATCGATACTAGTTAAAA
GTTTTGTTACTTTATAGAAGAAATTTTGAGTTTTTGTTTTTTTTTAATAAATAAATAAACATAAATAAAT
TGTTTGTTGAATTTATTATTAGTATGTAAGTGTAAATATAATAAAACTTAATATCTATTCAAATTAATAA
ATAAACCTCGATATACAGACCGATAAAACACATGCGTCAATTTTACGCATGATTATCTTTAACGTACGTC
ACAATATGATTATCTTTCTAGGGTTAATCTAGTATACGCGTATGCGGCCGCTTAATTAATCCATGGCGCC
TGATGCGGTATTTTCTCCTTACGCATCTGTGCGGTATTTCACACCGCATATGGTGCACTCTCAGTACAAT
CTGCTCTGATGCCGCATAGTTAAGCCAGCCCCGACACCCGCCAACACCCGCTGACGCGCCCTGACGGGCT
TGTCTGCTCCCGGCATCCGCTTACAGACAAGCTGTGACCGTCTCCGGGAGCTGCATGTGTCAGAGGTTTT
CACCGTCATCACCGAAACGCGCGAGACGAAAGGGCCTCGTGATACGCCTATTTTTATAGGTTAATGTCAT
GATAATAATGGTTTCTTAGACGTCAGGTGGCACTTTTCGGGGAAATGTGCGCGGAACCCCTATTTGTTTA
TTTTTCTAAATACATTCAAATATGTATCCGCTCATGAGACAATAACCCTGATAAATGCTTCAATAATATT
GAAAAAGGAAGAGTATGAGTATTCAACATTTCCGTGTCGCCCTTATTCCCTTTTTTGCGGCATTTTGCCT
TCCTGTTTTTGCTCACCCAGAAACGCTGGTGAAAGTAAAAGATGCTGAAGATCAGTTGGGTGCACGAGTG
GGTTACATCGAACTGGATCTCAACAGCGGTAAGATCCTTGAGAGTTTTCGCCCCGAAGAACGTTTTCCAA
TGATGAGCACTTTTAAAGTTCTGCTATGTGGCGCGGTATTATCCCGTATTGACGCCGGGCAAGAGCAACT
CGGTCGCCGCATACACTATTCTCAGAATGACTTGGTTGAGTACTCACCAGTCACAGAAAAGCATCTTACG
GATGGCATGACAGTAAGAGAATTATGCAGTGCTGCCATAACCATGAGTGATAACACTGCGGCCAACTTAC
TTCTGACAACGATCGGAGGACCGAAGGAGCTAACCGCTTTTTTGCACAACATGGGGGATCATGTAACTCG
CCTTGATCGTTGGGAACCGGAGCTGAATGAAGCCATACCAAACGACGAGCGTGACACCACGATGCCTGTA
GCAATGGCAACAACGTTGCGCAAACTATTAACTGGCGAACTACTTACTCTAGCTTCCCGGCAACAATTAA
TAGACTGGATGGAGGCGGATAAAGTTGCAGGACCACTTCTGCGCTCGGCCCTTCCGGCTGGCTGGTTTAT
TGCTGATAAATCTGGAGCCGGTGAGCGTGGGTCCCGCGGTATCATTGCAGCACTGGGGCCAGATGGTAAG
CCCTCCCGTATCGTAGTTATCTACACGACGGGGAGTCAGGCAACTATGGATGAACGAAATAGACAGATCG
CTGAGATAGGTGCCTCACTGATTAAGCATTGGTAACTGTCAGACCAAGTTTACTCATATATACTTTAGAT
TGATTTAAAACTTCATTTTTAATTTAAAAGGATCTAGGTGAAGATCCTTTTTGATAATCTCATGACCAAA
ATCCCTTAACGTGAGTTTTCGTTCCACTGAGCGTCAGACCCCGTAGAAAAGATCAAAGGATCTTCTTGAG
ATCCTTTTTTTCTGCGCGTAATCTGCTGCTTGCAAACAAAAAAACCACCGCTACCAGCGGTGGTTTGTTT
GCCGGATCAAGAGCTACCAACTCTTTTTCCGAAGGTAACTGGCTTCAGCAGAGCGCAGATACCAAATACT
GTTCTTCTAGTGTAGCCGTAGTTAGGCCACCACTTCAAGAACTCTGTAGCACCGCCTACATACCTCGCTC
TGCTAATCCTGTTACCAGTGGCTGCTGCCAGTGGCGATAAGTCGTGTCTTACCGGGTTGGACTCAAGACG
ATAGTTACCGGATAAGGCGCAGCGGTCGGGCTGAACGGGGGGTTCGTGCACACAGCCCAGCTTGGAGCGA
ACGACCTACACCGAACTGAGATACCTACAGCGTGAGCTATGAGAAAGCGCCACGCTTCCCGAAGGGAGAA
AGGCGGACAGGTATCCGGTAAGCGGCAGGGTCGGAACAGGAGAGCGCACGAGGGAGCTTCCAGGGGGAAA
CGCCTGGTATCTTTATAGTCCTGTCGGGTTTCGCCACCTCTGACTTGAGCGTCGATTTTTGTGATGCTCG
TCAGGGGGGCGGAGCCTATGGAAAAACGCCAGCAACGCGGCCTTTTTACGGTTCCTGGCCTTTTGCTGGC
CTTTTGCTCACATGTTCTTTCCTGCGTTATCCCCTGATTCTGTGGATAACCGTATTACCGCCTTTGAGTG
AGCTGATACCGCTCGCCGCAGCCGAACGACCGAGCGCAGCGAGTCAGTGAGCGAGGAAGCGGAAGAGCGC
CCAATACGCAAACCGCCTCTCCCCGCGCGTTGGCCGATTCATTAATGCAGCTGGCACGACAGGTTTCCCG
ACTGGAAAGCGGGCAGTGATCGCAACGCAATTAATGTGAGTTAGCTCACTCATTAGGCACCCCAGGCTTT
ACACTTTATGCTTCCGGCTCGTATGTTGTGTGGAATTGTGAGCGGATAACAATTTCACACAGGAAACAGC
TATGACCATGATTACGCCGGGGCGCGCCATTCTAGATTAACCCTAGAAAGATAGTCTGCGTAAAATTGAC
GCATGCATTCTTGAAATATTGCTCTCTCTTTCTAAATAGCGCGAATCCGTCGCTGTGCATTTAGGACATC
TCAGTCGCCGCTTGGAGCTCCCGTGAGGCGTGCTTGTCAATGCGGTAAGTGTCACTGATTTTGAACTATA
ACGACCGCGTGAGTCAAAATGACGCATGATTATCTTTTACGTGACTTTTAAGATTTAACTCATACGATAA
TTATATTGTTATTTCATGTTCTACTTACGTGATAACTTATTATATATATATTTTCTTGTTATAGATATCA
ACTAGAATGCTAGCATGGGCCCAGATCTCCGAGGGGACCCGACAGGCCCGCAGGGACAGCAGAGATCCAG
TTTGGATCGATAAGCTTGATATCGAATTTTACTCCCTATCAGTGATAGAGAACGTATGAAGAGTTTACTC
CCTATCAGTGATAGAGAACGTATGCAGACTTTACTCCCTATCAGTGATAGAGAACGTATAAGGAGTTTAC
TCCCTATCAGTGATAGAGAACGTATGACCAGTTTACTCCCTATCAGTGATAGAGAACGTATCTACAGTTT
ACTCCCTATCAGTGATAGAGAACGTATATCCAGTTTACTCCCTATCAGTGATAGAGAACGTATGTCGAGG
TAGGCGTGTACGGTGGGCGCCTATAAAAGCAGAGCTCGTTTAGTGAACCGTCAGATCGCCTGGAGCAATT
CCACAACACTTTTGTCTTATACTTGGGTTTGTCTGGTCAACCACCGCGGTCTCAGTGGTGTACGGTACAA
ACCGCCACCATGAGCCCCAAGAAGAAGAGAAAGGTGGAGGCCAGCATCGAAAAAAAAAAGTCCTTCGCCA
AGGGCATGGGCGTGAAGTCCACACTCGTGTCCGGCTC
